Addgene plasmid #231305: pNDGG021
Purpose: Vector part for BEVA; BEVA2.0 Position 1 Level 1 BsaI cloning site without T0, AmpR
Depositing lab: Barney Geddes. Depositing organization: North Dakota State University. Publication: BEVA2.0: modular assembly of golden gate-compatible vectors with expanded utility for genetic engineering. Geddes BA, Williamson R, Schumacher J, Ardi A, Levin G, Cervenka E, Huang R, diCenzo G. Can J Microbiol. 2025 Jan 1;71:1-13. doi: 10.1139/cjm-2024-0246. PubMed 39919271.
Backbone
  Vector backbone: pTwist Amp High Copy
  Backbone manufacturer: Twist Bioscience
  Vector type: Bacterial Expression
Growth in bacteria
  Bacterial resistance: Ampicillin, 100 μg/mL
  Growth temperature: 37°C
  Growth strain: DH5alpha
  Copy number: High Copy
Gene/Insert
  Gene/Insert name: BEVA2.0 Position 1 Level 1 BsaI cloning site without T0, AmpR
  Species: Synthetic
  Cloning method: Golden Gate
Terms and licenses: Academic/Nonprofit Terms; Industry Terms: Not Available to Industry
How to cite: pNDGG021 was a gift from Barney Geddes (Addgene plasmid # 231305 ; http://n2t.net/addgene:231305 ; RRID:Addgene_231305)
