[The description below was written by a language model from this plasmid's Addgene catalogue record and pLannotate feature annotations shown in this document.]
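Description:
pNDGG021 is a small (about 2.8 kb) synthetic part plasmid from the BEVA2.0 toolkit, a modular Golden Gate system for assembling custom bacterial vectors from interchangeable modules. It is built in the pTwist Amp High Copy backbone and is propagated in E. coli through a high-copy ColE1/pUC-type origin, with selection on ampicillin provided by the β-lactamase gene (AmpR) under its native bla promoter. The annotation also picks up an attB1-like site and a short fragment of the pBR322 bom region. The record does not assign either of them a function in this design.

The insert is described as the BEVA2.0 "Position 1" module: a Level 1 BsaI cloning site, in a version that lacks the T0 terminator. The feature table is consistent with a lacZα-based cloning cassette. It shows a CAP binding site, lac promoter and lac operator upstream of a pUC18/19-type multiple cloning site and a lacZα fragment, with small residual lacI and lacZα fragments nearby. In Golden Gate vectors such a cassette typically serves as a blue/white screening dropout, replaced when parts are inserted through the flanking Type IIS sites. The BsaI sites are not annotated, and the record does not spell out the screening scheme.

The "AmpR" in the insert name presumably refers to the resistance of this carrying plasmid, though the record does not clarify this. The plasmid is not an expression construct in its own right. It acts as a donor of the cloning-site module, which is combined with other BEVA position parts, such as replication origins, resistance markers and accessory modules, to build Level 1-compatible destination vectors for bacterial genetic engineering.
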