Features (pLannotate 1.2.2; 12 found; start..end, strand, type, name):
    245..833     -  rep_origin     ori: high-copy-number ColE1/pMB1/pBR322/pUC origin of replication
    950..974     -  protein_bind   attB1: mutant version of attB; recombination site for the Gateway® BP reaction BP Clonase™
   1074..1934    -  CDS            AmpR: β-lactamase; bla; confers resistance to ampicillin, carbenicillin, and related antibiotics
   1935..2039    -  promoter       AmpR promoter: bla
   2126..2169    -  CDS            lacZα (fragment): LacZα fragment of β-galactosidase; lacZ fragment
   2244..2286    +  CDS            lacI (fragment): lac repressor; lacI; The lac repressor binds to the lac operator to inhibit transcription in E. coli. This inhibition can be relieved by adding lactose or isopropyl-β-D-thiogalactopyranoside (IPTG).
   2299..2320    +  protein_bind   CAP binding site: CAP binding activates transcription in the presence of cAMP. E. coli catabolite activator protein
   2335..2365    +  promoter       lac promoter: promoter for the E. coli lac operon
   2373..2389    +  protein_bind   lac operator: The lac repressor binds to the lac operator to inhibit transcription in E. coli. This inhibition can be relieved by adding lactose or isopropyl-β-D-thiogalactopyranoside (IPTG). lac repressor encoded by lacI
   2426..2482    -  misc_feature   MCS: pUC18/19 multiple cloning site
   2479..2636    +  CDS            lacZα (fragment): LacZα fragment of β-galactosidase; lacZ fragment
   2642..2741    -  misc_feature   bom (fragment): basis of mobility region from pBR322
>Addgene plasmid #231305 | pNDGG021 | addgene full sequence | sequence record 462977 | Addgene NGS Result
AGGCTAGGTGGAGGCTCAGTGATGATAAGTCTGCGATGGTGGATGCATGTGTCATGGTCATAGCTGTTTC
CTGTGTGAAATTGTTATCCGCTCAGAGGGCACAATCCTATTCCGCGCTATCCGACAATCTCCAAGACATT
AGGTGGAGTTCAGTTCGGCGTATGGCATATGTCGCTGGAAAGAACATGTGAGCAAAAGGCCAGCAAAAGG
CCAGGAACCGTAAAAAGGCCGCGTTGCTGGCGTTTTTCCATAGGCTCCGCCCCCCTGACGAGCATCACAA
AAATCGACGCTCAAGTCAGAGGTGGCGAAACCCGACAGGACTATAAAGATACCAGGCGTTTCCCCCTGGA
AGCTCCCTCGTGCGCTCTCCTGTTCCGACCCTGCCGCTTACCGGATACCTGTCCGCCTTTCTCCCTTCGG
GAAGCGTGGCGCTTTCTCATAGCTCACGCTGTAGGTATCTCAGTTCGGTGTAGGTCGTTCGCTCCAAGCT
GGGCTGTGTGCACGAACCCCCCGTTCAGCCCGACCGCTGCGCCTTATCCGGTAACTATCGTCTTGAGTCC
AACCCGGTAAGACACGACTTATCGCCACTGGCAGCAGCCACTGGTAACAGGATTAGCAGAGCGAGGTATG
TAGGCGGTGCTACAGAGTTCTTGAAGTGGTGGCCTAACTACGGCTACACTAGAAGAACAGTATTTGGTAT
CTGCGCTCTGCTGAAGCCAGTTACCTTCGGAAAAAGAGTTGGTAGCTCTTGATCCGGCAAACAAACCACC
GCTGGTAGCGGTGGTTTTTTTGTTTGCAAGCAGCAGATTACGCGCAGAAAAAAAGGATCTCAAGAAGATC
CTTTGATCTTTTCTACGGGGTCTGACGCTCTATTCAACAAAGCCGCCGTCCCGTCAAGTCAGCGTAAATG
GGTAGGGGGCTTCAAATCGTCCTCGTGATACCAATTCGGAGCCTGCTTTTTTGTACAAACTTGTTGATAA
TGGCAATTCAAGGATCTTCACCTAGATCCTTTTAAATTAAAAATGAAGTTTTAAATCAATCTAAAGTATA
TATGAGTAAACTTGGTCTGACAGTTACCAATGCTTAATCAGTGAGGCACCTATCTCAGCGATCTGTCTAT
TTCGTTCATCCATAGTTGCCTGACTCCCCGTCGTGTAGATAACTACGATACGGGAGGGCTTACCATCTGG
CCCCAGTGCTGCAATGATACCGCGAGAGCCACGCTCACCGGCTCCAGATTTATCAGCAATAAACCAGCCA
GCCGGAAGGGCCGAGCGCAGAAGTGGTCCTGCAACTTTATCCGCCTCCATCCAGTCTATTAATTGTTGCC
GGGAAGCTAGAGTAAGTAGTTCGCCAGTTAATAGTTTGCGCAACGTTGTTGCCATTGCTACAGGCATCGT
GGTGTCACGCTCGTCGTTTGGTATGGCTTCATTCAGCTCCGGTTCCCAACGATCAAGGCGAGTTACATGA
TCCCCCATGTTGTGCAAAAAAGCGGTTAGCTCCTTCGGTCCTCCGATCGTTGTCAGAAGTAAGTTGGCCG
CAGTGTTATCACTCATGGTTATGGCAGCACTGCATAATTCTCTTACTGTCATGCCATCCGTAAGATGCTT
TTCTGTGACTGGTGAGTACTCAACCAAGTCATTCTGAGAATAGTGTATGCGGCGACCGAGTTGCTCTTGC
CCGGCGTCAATACGGGATAATACCGCGCCACATAGCAGAACTTTAAAAGTGCTCATCATTGGAAAACGTT
CTTCGGGGCGAAAACTCTCAAGGATCTTACCGCTGTTGAGATCCAGTTCGATGTAACCCACTCGTGCACC
CAACTGATCTTCAGCATCTTTTACTTTCACCAGCGTTTCTGGGTGAGCAAAAACAGGAAGGCAAAATGCC
GCAAAAAAGGGAATAAGGGCGACACGGAAATGTTGAATACTCATACTCTTCCTTTTTCAATATTATTGAA
GCATTTATCAGGGTTATTGTCTCATGAGCGGATACATATTTGAATGTATTTAGAAAAATAAACAAATAGG
GGTTCCGCGCACATTTCCCCGAAAAGTGCCAGATACCTGAAACAAAACCCATCGTACGGCCAAGGAAGTC
TCCAATAACTGTGATCCACCACAAGCGCCAGGGTTTTCCCAGTCACGACGTTGTAAAACGACGGCCAGTC
ATGCATAATCCGCACGCATCTGGAATAAGGAAGTGCCATTCCGCCTGACCTCGTCTCATGCCGGAGTGAG
ACCGCAGCTGGCACGACAGGTTTGCCGACTGGAAAGCGGGCAGTGAGCGCAACGCAATTAATGTGAGTTA
GCTCACTCATTAGGCACCCCAGGCTTTACACTTTATGCTTCCGGCTCGTATGTTGTGTGGAATTGTGAGC
GGATAACAATTTCACACAGGAAACAGCTATGACCATGATTACGCCAAGCTTGCATGCCTGCAGGTCGACT
CTAGAGGATCCCCGGGTACCGAGCTCGAATTCACTGGCCGTCGTTTTACAACGTCGTGACTGGGAAAACC
CTGGCGTTACCCAACTTAATCGCCTTGCAGCACATCCCCCTTTCGCCAGCTGGCGTAATAGCGAAGAGGC
CCGCACCGATCGCCCTTCCCAACAGTTGCGCAGCCTGAATGGCGAATGGCGCCTGATGCGGTATTTTCTC
CTTACGCATCTGTGCGGTATTTCACACCGCATATGGTGCACTCTCAGTACAATCTGCTCTGATGCCGCAT
AGTTAAGCCAGCCCCGACACCCGCCAACACCCGCTGACGCGCCCTGACGGGCTTGTCTGCTCCCGGCATC
CGCTTACAGACAAGCTGTGACGGTCTCACGCTGCAATGAGACG
